>Addgene plasmid #139170 | pSBBi-RP PcAncCS2 | addgene full sequence | sequence record 309360 | Addgene NGS Result
CCCTGCAGCAGGGCCGGGAAGCGGCCATCTTTCCGCTCACGCAACTGGTGCCGACCGGGCCAGCCTTGCC
GCCCAGGGCGGGGCGATACACGGCGGCGCGAGGCCAGGCACCAGAGCAGGCCGGCCAGCTTGAGACTACC
CCCGTCCGATTCTCGGTGGCCGCGCTCGCAGGCCCCGCCTCGCCGAACATGTGCGCTGGGACGCACGGGC
CCCGTCGCCGCCCGCGGCCCCAAAAACCGAAATACCAGTGTGCAGATCTTGGCCCGCATTTACAAGACTA
TCTTGCCAGAAAAAAAGCGTCGCAGCAGGTCATCAAAAATTTTAAATGGCTAGAGACTTATCGAAAGCAG
CGAGACAGGCGCGAAGGTGCCACCAGATTCGCACGCGGCGGCCCCAGCGCCCAAGCCAGGCCTCAACTCA
AGCACGAGGCGAAGGGGCTCCTTAAGCGCAAGGCCTCGAACTCTCCCACCCACTTCCAACCCGAAGCTCG
GGATCAAGAATCACGTACTGCAGCCAGGGGCGTGGAAGTAATTCAAGGCACGCAAGGGCCATAACCCGTA
AAGAGGCCAGGCCCGCGGGAACCACACACGGCACTTACCTGTGTTCTGGCGGCAAACCCGTTGCGAAAAA
GAACGTTCACGGCGACTACTGCACTTATATACGGTTCTCCCCCACCCTCGGGAAAAAGGCGGAGCCAGTA
CACGACATCACTTTCCCAGTTTACCCCGCGCCACCTTCTCTAGGCACCGGTTCAATTGCCGACCCCTCCC
CCCAACTTCTCGGGGACTGTGGGCGATGTGCGCTCTGCCCACTGACGGGCACCGGAGCCTCTAGGCGAGA
CCCTGTCTCACAAAATAAAGTAAGCCCGGACTGAGTGCGGAAAGGCGGGCCTGGCGGGTCTGGTCTCCCC
ATGCGGGCCACCAGAGGCCCTGCAGCCTTCAGTCGCTTGAAGGGGTAATGGCGCTTCCACTCACAAACAT
GGCGGACAGAGCGTGTGAACGAGATGAACAGCCCCTCAAAAATATGGCCGCCGAGGCTGGACGGCCGTGC
CCCAGCAGCACCGCCTCCGCGCCCCACGTGATCTCTCGCCGGGCACAGCGCTGACCGCGGAGGTCCAACC
GGAAGAATGTCCGGATTGGACATTCGGAAGAGGGCCCGCCTTCCCTGGGGAATCTCTGCGCACGCGCAGA
ACGCTTCGACCAATGAAAACACAGGAAGCCGTCCGCGCAACCGCGTTGCGTCACTTCTGCCGCCCCTGTT
TCAAGGTATATAGCCGTAGACGGAACTTCGCCTTTCTCTCGGCCTTAGCGCCATTTTTTTGGGTGAGTGT
TTTTTGGTTCCTGCGTTGGGATTCCGTGTACAATCCATAGACATCTGACCTCGGCACTTAGCATCATCAC
AGCAAACTAACTGTAGCCTTTCTCTCTTTCCCTGTAGAAACCTCTGCACCTGAGGCCACCATGTTGAGCA
AGGGCGAGGAGGTCATCAAAGAGTTCATGCGCTTCAAGGTGCGCATGGAGGGCTCCATGAACGGCCATGA
GTTCGAGATCGAGGGCGAGGGCGAGGGCCGCCCCTACGAGGGCACCCAGACCGCCAAGCTGAAGGTGACC
AAGGGCGGCCCCCTGCCCTTCGCCTGGGACATCCTGTCCCCCCAGTTCATGTACGGCTCCAAGGCGTACG
TGAAGCACCCCGCCGACATCCCCGATTACAAGAAGCTGTCCTTCCCCGAGGGCTTCAAGTGGGAGCGCGT
GATGAACTTCGAGGACGGCGGTCTGGTGACCGTGACCCAGGACTCCTCCCTGCAGGACGGCACGCTGATC
TACAAGGTGAAGATGCGCGGCACCAACTTCCCCCCCGACGGCCCCGTAATGCAGAAGAAGACAATGGGCT
GGGAGGCCTCCACCGAGCGCCTGTACCCCCGCGACGGCGTGCTGAAGGGCGAGATCCACCAGGCCCTGAA
GCTGAAGGACGGCGGCCACTACCTGGTGGAGTTCAAGACCATCTACATGGCCAAGAAGCCCGTGCAACTG
CCCGGCTACTACTACGTGGACACCAAGCTGGACATCACCTCCCACAACGAGGACTACACCATCGTGGAAC
AGTACGAGCGCTCCGAGGGCCGCCACCACCTGTTCCTGTACGGCATGGACGAGCTGTACAAGGGCAGTGG
AGCTACTAACTTCAGCCTGCTGAAGCAGGCTGGTGACGTCGAGGAGAATCCTGGCCCCATGACCGAGTAC
AAGCCCACGGTGCGCCTCGCCACCCGCGACGACGTCCCCAGGGCCGTACGCACCCTCGCCGCCGCGTTCG
CCGACTACCCCGCCACGCGCCACACCGTCGATCCGGACCGCCACATCGAGCGGGTCACCGAGCTGCAAGA
ACTCTTCCTCACGCGCGTCGGGCTCGACATCGGCAAGGTGTGGGTCGCGGACGACGGCGCCGCGGTGGCG
GTCTGGACCACGCCGGAGAGCGTCGAAGCGGGGGCGGTGTTCGCCGAGATCGGCCCGCGCATGGCCGAGT
TGAGCGGTTCCCGGCTGGCCGCGCAGCAACAGATGGAAGGCCTCCTGGCGCCGCACCGGCCCAAGGAGCC
CGCGTGGTTCCTGGCCACCGTCGGCGTCTCGCCCGACCACCAGGGCAAGGGTCTGGGCAGCGCCGTCGTG
CTCCCCGGAGTGGAGGCGGCCGAGCGCGCCGGGGTGCCCGCCTTCCTGGAGACCTCCGCGCCCCGCAACC
TCCCCTTCTACGAGCGGCTCGGCTTCACCGTCACCGCCGACGTCGAGGTGCCCGAAGGACCGCGCACCTG
GTGCATGACCCGCAAGCCCGGTGCCTGATTCGAAGGCCTGTCGTGAATTCACTCCTCAGGTGCAGGCTGC
CTATCAGAAGGTGGTGGCTGGTGTGGCCAATGCCCTGGCTCACAAATACCACTGAGATCTTTTTCCCTCT
GCCAAAAATTATGGGGACATCATGAAGCCCCTTGAGCATCTGACTTCTGGCTAATAAAGGAAATTTATTT
TCATTGCAATAGTGTGTTGGAATTTTTTGTGTCTCTCACTCGGAAGGACATATGGGAGGGCAAATCATTT
AAAACATCAGAATGAGTATTTGGTTTAGAGTTTGGCAACATATGCCATATGCTGGCTGCCATGAACTAGC
TACTCGGGACCCCTTACCGAAACATCGCCGCATTCTGCAGAGGAGTCGAGTGTATGTAAACTTCTGACCC
ACTGGGAATGTGATGAAAGAAATAAAAGCTGAAATGAATCATTCTCTCTACTATTATTCTGATATTTCAC
ATTCTTAAAATAAAGTGGTGATCCTAACTGACCTAAGACAGGGAATTTTTACTAGGATTAAATGTCAGGA
ATTGTGAAAAAGTGAGTTTAAATGTATTTGGCTAAGGTGTATGTAAACTTCCGACTTCAACTGTATAGGG
ATCCGCTTCCTCGCTCACTGACTCGCTGCGCTCGGTCGTTCGGCTGCGGCGAGCGGTATCAGCTCACTCA
AAGGCGGTAATACGGTTATCCACAGAATCAGGGGATAACGCAGGAAAGAACATGTGAGCAAAAGGCCAGC
AAAAGGCCAGGAACCGTAAAAAGGCCGCGTTGCTGGCGTTTTTCCATAGGCTCCGCCCCCCTGACGAGCA
TCACAAAAATCGACGCTCAAGTCAGAGGTGGCGAAACCCGACAGGACTATAAAGATACCAGGCGTTTCCC
CCTGGAAGCTCCCTCGTGCGCTCTCCTGTTCCGACCCTGCCGCTTACCGGATACCTGTCCGCCTTTCTCC
CTTCGGGAAGCGTGGCGCTTTCTCATAGCTCACGCTGTAGGTATCTCAGTTCGGTGTAGGTCGTTCGCTC
CAAGCTGGGCTGTGTGCACGAACCCCCCGTTCAGCCCGACCGCTGCGCCTTATCCGGTAACTATCGTCTT
GAGTCCAACCCGGTAAGACACGACTTATCGCCACTGGCAGCAGCCACTGGTAACAGGATTAGCAGAGCGA
GGTATGTAGGCGGTGCTACAGAGTTCTTGAAGTGGTGGCCTAACTACGGCTACACTAGAAGAACAGTATT
TGGTATCTGCGCTCTGCTGAAGCCAGTTACCTTCGGAAAAAGAGTTGGTAGCTCTTGATCCGGCAAACAA
ACCACCGCTGGTAGCGGTGGTTTTTTTGTTTGCAAGCAGCAGATTACGCGCAGAAAAAAAGGATCTCAAG
AAGATCCTTTGATCTTTTCTACGGGGTCTGACGCTCAGTGGAACGAAAACTCACGTTAAGGGATTTTGGT
CATGAGATTATCAAAAAGGATCTTCACCTAGATCCTTTTAAATTAAAAATGAAGTTTTAAATCAATCTAA
AGTATATATGAGTAAACTTGGTCTGACAGTTACCAATGCTTAATCAGTGAGGCACCTATCTCAGCGATCT
GTCTATTTCGTTCATCCATAGTTGCCTGACTCCCCGTCGTGTAGATAACTACGATACGGGAGGGCTTACC
ATCTGGCCCCAGTGCTGCAATGATACCGCGAGACCCACGCTCACCGGCTCCAGATTTATCAGCAATAAAC
CAGCCAGCCGGAAGGGCCGAGCGCAGAAGTGGTCCTGCAACTTTATCCGCCTCCATCCAGTCTATTAATT
GTTGCCGGGAAGCTAGAGTAAGTAGTTCGCCAGTTAATAGTTTGCGCAACGTTGTTGCCATTGCTACAGG
CATCGTGGTGTCACGCTCGTCGTTTGGTATGGCTTCATTCAGCTCCGGTTCCCAACGATCAAGGCGAGTT
ACATGATCCCCCATGTTGTGCAAAAAAGCGGTTAGCTCCTTCGGTCCTCCGATCGTTGTCAGAAGTAAGT
TGGCCGCAGTGTTATCACTCATGGTTATGGCAGCACTGCATAATTCTCTTACTGTCATGCCATCCGTAAG
ATGCTTTTCTGTGACTGGTGAGTACTCAACCAAGTCATTCTGAGAATAGTGTATGCGGCGACCGAGTTGC
TCTTGCCCGGCGTCAATACGGGATAATACCGCGCCACATAGCAGAACTTTAAAAGTGCTCATCATTGGAA
AACGTTCTTCGGGGCGAAAACTCTCAAGGATCTTACCGCTGTTGAGATCCAGTTCGATGTAACCCACTCG
TGCACCCAACTGATCTTCAGCATCTTTTACTTTCACCAGCGTTTCTGGGTGAGCAAAAACAGGAAGGCAA
AATGCCGCAAAAAAGGGAATAAGGGCGACACGGAAATGTTGAATACTCATACTCTTCCTTTTTCAATATT
ATTGAAGCATTTATCAGGGTTATTGTCTCATGAGCGGATACATATTTGAATGTATTTAGAAAAATAAACA
AATAGGGGTTCCGCGCACATTTCCCCGAAAAGTGCCACCTGATGCGGTGTGAAATACCGCACAGATGCGT
AAGGAGAAAATACCGCATCAGGAAATTGTAAGCGTTAATATTTTGTTAAAATTGGATCCCTATACAGTTG
AAGTCGGAAGTTTACATACACTTAAGTTGGAGTCATTAAAACTCGTTTTTCAACTACTCCACAAATTTCT
TGTTAACAAACAATAGTTTTGGCAAGTCAGTTAGGACATCTACTTTGTGCATGACACAAGTCATTTTTCC
AACAATTGTTTACAGACAGATTATTTCACTTATAATTCACTGTATCACAATTCCAGTGGGTCAGAAGTTT
ACATACACTAAGTTCGACTCCTCTGCAGAATGCGGCGATGTTTCGGTAAGGGGTCCGCTATCTAGTAGGC
CCAGCTGGTTCTTTCCGCCTCAGAAGCCATAGAGCCCACCGCATCCCCAGCATGCCTGCTATTGTCTTCC
CAATCCTCCCCCTTGCTGTCCTGCCCCACCCCACCCCCCAGAATAGAATGACACCTACTCAGACAATGCG
ATGCAATTTCCTCATTTTATTAGGAAAGGACAGTGGGAGTGGCACCTTCCAGGGTCAAGGAAGGCACGGG
GGAGGGGCAAACAACAGATGGCTGGCAACTAGAAGGCACAGTCGAGGCTGATCAGCGAGCTCTAGAGAAT
TGATCCCCAAGCTTGGCCTGACAGGCCTTCGAATTAATTCCGCTTCAGGCCCACGACAAAGCTGCACTGT
GTGGCGAAGTCCTGCAGTGGCAGGTCCTGGATCTCGTCGTACAGCTCGTCCAGGATCTGAGGGCCGAAGT
GGTGGCTGATCATTGTCTCGGTGATGGATCTCAGGTTGTTGCCGAAGCCTCTGGCGTCGCTCCAAATGCC
TTCGTTTCTGGCGCCGATCCGGATGGTGAAGGTTTCCATCAGTTCCACGGCGTAGCTGCCTTCGCCTTCG
ACCAGCTCTTTCACTTCTTGAGCGCTAGGGGTGTAGTAGGGCACCTCGAAGCTGTCCAGCTTTTCCTCGT
CGATCAGTCCCTTAGACACCAGTCTGCTGATGGCCTGAGACAGGATCAGCCAAGGCAGCTGCAGTTCTTT
CTCGCAGCTGAAATCCTGGCTCAGCCTTCCATGCAGCACCAGCACCACTCTGCCGTTGGACACCATTTCC
TCGGCTCTGGACTTCAGAAACAGGGTGAAGTCCTTCTGGAACTGGGCCAGATAAGCTTCGCGCACGGCAG
AGGGGCTTGTCTTGCTGATGTAGAAGGTGCCCTTGTTGATGGGGTTGCCCTTCTCATCTCTCAGGTCGGG
CACCTTGCTCAGCCAGTGCACGCTGTAGTTGCTGTACACCAGGTGGATGGTGTTCAGAGGGAACAGTCTG
CCGTGAAAGCTGCCAGGGGCTCCCATGACCAGACAGCTGGTGTTCTCGAATTCCTCGCCGCCAGAGCCAA
CAAAGCCGCTCAGGCCCTTGAACAGGGTGTTGAAGTCGTTGCTAGGCAGGTCGTTCAGGTAGAACTGGAA
CTCGGGGATCTTGTGGTTCAGCTCTCTGCACTTGTTGACCACGGTCTGCACCACGGTGCTCATGATGGTG
TTGCTTGTGCTGCCAGAGGCACAGCCCAGATCGGCCACGTTCAGCAGATGCTCGAATGGAGGGCTTTCCT
CTTTGAACAGGCTCTCGATGGCTCTCTTCAGTGTGGGGATAGACTTCACGGCGGTGATGTTGGTGAACTT
GCTGTTCAGCAGGTAGCTGCTCTCGCCCTCGCCTTTGTTCATGCACAGCACGTCCTTCACGTCCATGGTG
GCCTCAGAGGCCAGCTTGGGGTAGTTTTCACGACACCTTAAATGGAAGAAAAAAACTTTGAACCACTGTC
TGAGGCTTGAGAATGAACCAAGATCCAAACTCAAAAAGGGCAAATTCCAAGGAGAATTACATCAAGTGCC
AAGCTGGCCTAACTTCAGTCTCCACCCACTCAGTATGGGGAAACTCCATCGCATAAAACCCCTCCCCCCA
ACCTAAAGACGACGTACTCCAAAAGCTCGAGAACTAATCGAGGTGCCTGGACGGCGCCCGGTACTCCGTG
GAGTCACATGAAGCGACGGCTGAGGACGGAAAGGCCCTTTTCCTTTGTGTGGGTGACTCACCCGCCCGCT
CTCCCGAGCGCCGCGTCCTCCATTTTGAGCT
Features (pLannotate 1.2.2; 13 found; start..end, strand, type, name):
   1461..2162    +  CDS            dTomato: dTomato is a basic (constitutively fluorescent) orange fluorescent protein published in 2004, derived from Discosoma sp.. It is reported to be a somewhat slowly-maturing dimer with low acid sensitivity.
   2229..2828    +  CDS            PuroR: puromycin N-acetyltransferase; pac from Streptomyces alboniger; confers resistance to puromycin
   2842..2922    +  CDS            HBB (fragment): HBB_PONPY - Experimental evidence at transcript level: Swiss-Prot protein existence level 2. Involved in oxygen transport from the lung to the various peripheral tissues. From Pongo pygmaeus (Bornean orangutan).
   2993..3048    +  polyA_signal   β-globin poly(A) signal: rabbit β-globin polyadenylation signal (Gil and Proudfoot, 1987)
   3611..4199    -  rep_origin     ori: high-copy-number ColE1/pMB1/pBR322/pUC origin of replication
   4370..5230    -  CDS            AmpR: β-lactamase; bla; confers resistance to ampicillin, carbenicillin, and related antibiotics
   5231..5335    -  promoter       AmpR promoter: bla
   5362..5412    +  misc_feature   bom (fragment): basis of mobility region from pBR322
   5413..5443    -  rep_origin     M13 ori (fragment): M13 bacteriophage origin of replication; arrow indicates direction of (+) strand synthesis
   5742..5763    -  promoter       SV40 promoter (fragment): SV40 enhancer and early promoter
   5767..5991    -  polyA_signal   bGH poly(A) signal: bovine growth hormone polyadenylation signal
   6099..7136    -  CDS            BTS1: BTS1_THECC - Also known as BCS1 From Theobroma cacao (Cacao) (Cocoa).
   7168..828     -  promoter       EF-1α promoter (across the origin): strong constitutive promoter for human elongation factor EF-1α
