[The description below was written by a language model from this plasmid's Addgene catalogue record and pLannotate feature annotations shown in this document.]
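Description:
pSBBi-RP PcAncCS2 is a 7,521 bp Sleeping Beauty transposon plasmid for constitutive expression in mammalian cells, built on the pSBBi-RP backbone. It is propagated in bacteria as a high-copy plasmid through a ColE1/pUC-type origin and an ampicillin resistance gene (β-lactamase with its own promoter). Stable mammalian integrants are selected with puromycin. The transposon inverted repeats that a Sleeping Beauty transposase would recognise are implied by the catalogue description. They were not picked up in the automated feature table, so their positions are not recorded.

The payload is organised around a bi-directional constitutive promoter region. On one side, the annotated human EF-1α promoter drives the roughly 1.1 kb untagged insert, a predicted ancestral caffeine synthase 2 from guaraná (Paullinia cupana), followed by the bovine growth hormone polyadenylation signal. The annotation software labels this reading frame by similarity to a Theobroma cacao methyltransferase (BTS1/BCS1), which reflects homology within this enzyme family rather than a different insert. On the opposite side lie the red/orange fluorescent protein dTomato and puromycin N-acetyltransferase, terminated by a rabbit β-globin polyadenylation signal. A short adjacent β-globin coding hit probably belongs to that 3′ region. The promoter element driving this marker arm and any linker between dTomato and PuroR are not annotated.

Cells that receive the transposon can thus be tracked by fluorescence and enriched with puromycin while expressing the reconstructed enzyme. The record does not state the downstream application beyond constitutive expression of PcAncCS2 in mammalian cells.
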