Addgene plasmid #139170: pSBBi-RP PcAncCS2
Purpose: SB-transposon with constitutive bi-directional promoter. One side contains Paullinia cupana ancestral Caffeine Synthase 2 (PcAncCS2); the other side contains RFP and puromycin resistance genes.
Depositing lab: Neal Devaraj. Depositing organization: University of California, San Diego (UCSD).
Backbone
  Vector backbone: pSBBi-RP
  Total vector size (bp): 7521
  Vector type: Mammalian Expression ; Transposon
  Selectable markers: Puromycin
Growth in bacteria
  Bacterial resistance: Ampicillin, 100 μg/mL
  Growth temperature: 37°C
  Growth strain: NEB Stable
  Copy number: High Copy
Gene/Insert
  Gene/Insert name: Predicted Paullinia cupana var sobilis Ancenstral Caffeine Synthase-2 (alt name: PcAncCS2)
  Species: Paullinia cupana
  Insert size (bp): 1080
  Tag / fusion protein: None
Terms and licenses: Academic/Nonprofit Terms; Industry Terms: Not Available to Industry
Depositor comments: SB-transposon with constitutive bi-directional promoter. One side contains Paullinia cupana ancestral Caffeine Synthase 2 (PcAncCS2) the other side contains RFP and puromycin resistance genes.
How to cite: pSBBi-RP PcAncCS2 was a gift from Neal Devaraj (Addgene plasmid # 139170 ; http://n2t.net/addgene:139170 ; RRID:Addgene_139170)
